>Addgene plasmid #221705 | pX330 - LRR1 Terminal CRISPR | addgene full sequence | sequence record 441363 | Addgene NGS Result
GAGGGCCTATTTCCCATGATTCCTTCATATTTGCATATACGATACAAGGCTGTTAGAGAGATAATTGGAA
TTAATTTGACTGTAAACACAAAGATATTAGTACAAAATACGTGACGTAGAAAGTAATAATTTCTTGGGTA
GTTTGCAGTTTTAAAATTATGTTTTAAAATGGACTATCATATGCTTACCGTAACTTGAAAGTATTTCGAT
TTCTTGGCTTTATATATCTTGTGGAAAGGACGAAACACCGTGTAGCTTCATCTCGCCCAAGTTTTAGAGC
TAGAAATAGCAAGTTAAAATAAGGCTAGTCCGTTATCAACTTGAAAAAGTGGCACCGAGTCGGTGCTTTT
TTGTTTTAGAGCTAGAAATAGCAAGTTAAAATAAGGCTAGTCCGTTTTTAGCGCGTGCGCCAATTCTGCA
GACAAATGGCTCTAGAGGTACCCGTTACATAACTTACGGTAAATGGCCCGCCTGGCTGACCGCCCAACGA
CCCCCGCCCATTGACGTCAATAGTAACGCCAATAGGGACTTTCCATTGACGTCAATGGGTGGAGTATTTA
CGGTAAACTGCCCACTTGGCAGTACATCAAGTGTATCATATGCCAAGTACGCCCCCTATTGACGTCAATG
ACGGTAAATGGCCCGCCTGGCATTGTGCCCAGTACATGACCTTATGGGACTTTCCTACTTGGCAGTACAT
CTACGTATTAGTCATCGCTATTACCATGGTCGAGGTGAGCCCCACGTTCTGCTTCACTCTCCCCATCTCC
CCCCCCTCCCCACCCCCAATTTTGTATTTATTTATTTTTTAATTATTTTGTGCAGCGATGGGGGCGGGGG
GGGGGGGGGGCGCGCGCCAGGCGGGGCGAGGGGCGGGGCGGGGCGAGGCGGAGAGGTGCGGCGGCAGCCA
ATCAGAGCGGCGCGCTCCGAAAGTTTCCTTTTATGGCGAGGCGGCGGCGGCGGCGGCCCTATAAAAAGCG
AAGCGCGCGGCGGGCGGGAGTCGCTGCGCGCTGCCTTCGCCCCGTGCCCCGCTCCGCCGCCGCCTCGCGC
CGCCCGCCCCGGCTCTGACTGACCGCGTTACTCCCACAGGTGAGCGGGCGGGACGGCCCTTCTCCTCCGG
GCTGTAATTAGCTGAGCAAGAGGTAAGGGTTTAAGGGATGGTTGGTTGGTGGGGTATTAATGTTTAATTA
CCTGGAGCACCTGCCTGAAATCACTTTTTTTCAGGTTGGACCGGTGCCACCATGGACTATAAGGACCACG
ACGGAGACTACAAGGATCATGATATTGATTACAAAGACGATGACGATAAGATGGCCCCAAAGAAGAAGCG
GAAGGTCGGTATCCACGGAGTCCCAGCAGCCGACAAGAAGTACAGCATCGGCCTGGACATCGGCACCAAC
TCTGTGGGCTGGGCCGTGATCACCGACGAGTACAAGGTGCCCAGCAAGAAATTCAAGGTGCTGGGCAACA
CCGACCGGCACAGCATCAAGAAGAACCTGATCGGAGCCCTGCTGTTCGACAGCGGCGAAACAGCCGAGGC
CACCCGGCTGAAGAGAACCGCCAGAAGAAGATACACCAGACGGAAGAACCGGATCTGCTATCTGCAAGAG
ATCTTCAGCAACGAGATGGCCAAGGTGGACGACAGCTTCTTCCACAGACTGGAAGAGTCCTTCCTGGTGG
AAGAGGATAAGAAGCACGAGCGGCACCCCATCTTCGGCAACATCGTGGACGAGGTGGCCTACCACGAGAA
GTACCCCACCATCTACCACCTGAGAAAGAAACTGGTGGACAGCACCGACAAGGCCGACCTGCGGCTGATC
TATCTGGCCCTGGCCCACATGATCAAGTTCCGGGGCCACTTCCTGATCGAGGGCGACCTGAACCCCGACA
ACAGCGACGTGGACAAGCTGTTCATCCAGCTGGTGCAGACCTACAACCAGCTGTTCGAGGAAAACCCCAT
CAACGCCAGCGGCGTGGACGCCAAGGCCATCCTGTCTGCCAGACTGAGCAAGAGCAGACGGCTGGAAAAT
CTGATCGCCCAGCTGCCCGGCGAGAAGAAGAATGGCCTGTTCGGAAACCTGATTGCCCTGAGCCTGGGCC
TGACCCCCAACTTCAAGAGCAACTTCGACCTGGCCGAGGATGCCAAACTGCAGCTGAGCAAGGACACCTA
CGACGACGACCTGGACAACCTGCTGGCCCAGATCGGCGACCAGTACGCCGACCTGTTTCTGGCCGCCAAG
AACCTGTCCGACGCCATCCTGCTGAGCGACATCCTGAGAGTGAACACCGAGATCACCAAGGCCCCCCTGA
GCGCCTCTATGATCAAGAGATACGACGAGCACCACCAGGACCTGACCCTGCTGAAAGCTCTCGTGCGGCA
GCAGCTGCCTGAGAAGTACAAAGAGATTTTCTTCGACCAGAGCAAGAACGGCTACGCCGGCTACATTGAC
GGCGGAGCCAGCCAGGAAGAGTTCTACAAGTTCATCAAGCCCATCCTGGAAAAGATGGACGGCACCGAGG
AACTGCTCGTGAAGCTGAACAGAGAGGACCTGCTGCGGAAGCAGCGGACCTTCGACAACGGCAGCATCCC
CCACCAGATCCACCTGGGAGAGCTGCACGCCATTCTGCGGCGGCAGGAAGATTTTTACCCATTCCTGAAG
GACAACCGGGAAAAGATCGAGAAGATCCTGACCTTCCGCATCCCCTACTACGTGGGCCCTCTGGCCAGGG
GAAACAGCAGATTCGCCTGGATGACCAGAAAGAGCGAGGAAACCATCACCCCCTGGAACTTCGAGGAAGT
GGTGGACAAGGGCGCTTCCGCCCAGAGCTTCATCGAGCGGATGACCAACTTCGATAAGAACCTGCCCAAC
GAGAAGGTGCTGCCCAAGCACAGCCTGCTGTACGAGTACTTCACCGTGTATAACGAGCTGACCAAAGTGA
AATACGTGACCGAGGGAATGAGAAAGCCCGCCTTCCTGAGCGGCGAGCAGAAAAAGGCCATCGTGGACCT
GCTGTTCAAGACCAACCGGAAAGTGACCGTGAAGCAGCTGAAAGAGGACTACTTCAAGAAAATCGAGTGC
TTCGACTCCGTGGAAATCTCCGGCGTGGAAGATCGGTTCAACGCCTCCCTGGGCACATACCACGATCTGC
TGAAAATTATCAAGGACAAGGACTTCCTGGACAATGAGGAAAACGAGGACATTCTGGAAGATATCGTGCT
GACCCTGACACTGTTTGAGGACAGAGAGATGATCGAGGAACGGCTGAAAACCTATGCCCACCTGTTCGAC
GACAAAGTGATGAAGCAGCTGAAGCGGCGGAGATACACCGGCTGGGGCAGGCTGAGCCGGAAGCTGATCA
ACGGCATCCGGGACAAGCAGTCCGGCAAGACAATCCTGGATTTCCTGAAGTCCGACGGCTTCGCCAACAG
AAACTTCATGCAGCTGATCCACGACGACAGCCTGACCTTTAAAGAGGACATCCAGAAAGCCCAGGTGTCC
GGCCAGGGCGATAGCCTGCACGAGCACATTGCCAATCTGGCCGGCAGCCCCGCCATTAAGAAGGGCATCC
TGCAGACAGTGAAGGTGGTGGACGAGCTCGTGAAAGTGATGGGCCGGCACAAGCCCGAGAACATCGTGAT
CGAAATGGCCAGAGAGAACCAGACCACCCAGAAGGGACAGAAGAACAGCCGCGAGAGAATGAAGCGGATC
GAAGAGGGCATCAAAGAGCTGGGCAGCCAGATCCTGAAAGAACACCCCGTGGAAAACACCCAGCTGCAGA
ACGAGAAGCTGTACCTGTACTACCTGCAGAATGGGCGGGATATGTACGTGGACCAGGAACTGGACATCAA
CCGGCTGTCCGACTACGATGTGGACCATATCGTGCCTCAGAGCTTTCTGAAGGACGACTCCATCGACAAC
AAGGTGCTGACCAGAAGCGACAAGAACCGGGGCAAGAGCGACAACGTGCCCTCCGAAGAGGTCGTGAAGA
AGATGAAGAACTACTGGCGGCAGCTGCTGAACGCCAAGCTGATTACCCAGAGAAAGTTCGACAATCTGAC
CAAGGCCGAGAGAGGCGGCCTGAGCGAACTGGATAAGGCCGGCTTCATCAAGAGACAGCTGGTGGAAACC
CGGCAGATCACAAAGCACGTGGCACAGATCCTGGACTCCCGGATGAACACTAAGTACGACGAGAATGACA
AGCTGATCCGGGAAGTGAAAGTGATCACCCTGAAGTCCAAGCTGGTGTCCGATTTCCGGAAGGATTTCCA
GTTTTACAAAGTGCGCGAGATCAACAACTACCACCACGCCCACGACGCCTACCTGAACGCCGTCGTGGGA
ACCGCCCTGATCAAAAAGTACCCTAAGCTGGAAAGCGAGTTCGTGTACGGCGACTACAAGGTGTACGACG
TGCGGAAGATGATCGCCAAGAGCGAGCAGGAAATCGGCAAGGCTACCGCCAAGTACTTCTTCTACAGCAA
CATCATGAACTTTTTCAAGACCGAGATTACCCTGGCCAACGGCGAGATCCGGAAGCGGCCTCTGATCGAG
ACAAACGGCGAAACCGGGGAGATCGTGTGGGATAAGGGCCGGGATTTTGCCACCGTGCGGAAAGTGCTGA
GCATGCCCCAAGTGAATATCGTGAAAAAGACCGAGGTGCAGACAGGCGGCTTCAGCAAAGAGTCTATCCT
GCCCAAGAGGAACAGCGATAAGCTGATCGCCAGAAAGAAGGACTGGGACCCTAAGAAGTACGGCGGCTTC
GACAGCCCCACCGTGGCCTATTCTGTGCTGGTGGTGGCCAAAGTGGAAAAGGGCAAGTCCAAGAAACTGA
AGAGTGTGAAAGAGCTGCTGGGGATCACCATCATGGAAAGAAGCAGCTTCGAGAAGAATCCCATCGACTT
TCTGGAAGCCAAGGGCTACAAAGAAGTGAAAAAGGACCTGATCATCAAGCTGCCTAAGTACTCCCTGTTC
GAGCTGGAAAACGGCCGGAAGAGAATGCTGGCCTCTGCCGGCGAACTGCAGAAGGGAAACGAACTGGCCC
TGCCCTCCAAATATGTGAACTTCCTGTACCTGGCCAGCCACTATGAGAAGCTGAAGGGCTCCCCCGAGGA
TAATGAGCAGAAACAGCTGTTTGTGGAACAGCACAAGCACTACCTGGACGAGATCATCGAGCAGATCAGC
GAGTTCTCCAAGAGAGTGATCCTGGCCGACGCTAATCTGGACAAAGTGCTGTCCGCCTACAACAAGCACC
GGGATAAGCCCATCAGAGAGCAGGCCGAGAATATCATCCACCTGTTTACCCTGACCAATCTGGGAGCCCC
TGCCGCCTTCAAGTACTTTGACACCACCATCGACCGGAAGAGGTACACCAGCACCAAAGAGGTGCTGGAC
GCCACCCTGATCCACCAGAGCATCACCGGCCTGTACGAGACACGGATCGACCTGTCTCAGCTGGGAGGCG
ACAAAAGGCCGGCGGCCACGAAAAAGGCCGGCCAGGCAAAAAAGAAAAAGTAAGAATTCCTAGAGCTCGC
TGATCAGCCTCGACTGTGCCTTCTAGTTGCCAGCCATCTGTTGTTTGCCCCTCCCCCGTGCCTTCCTTGA
CCCTGGAAGGTGCCACTCCCACTGTCCTTTCCTAATAAAATGAGGAAATTGCATCGCATTGTCTGAGTAG
GTGTCATTCTATTCTGGGGGGTGGGGTGGGGCAGGACAGCAAGGGGGAGGATTGGGAAGAGAATAGCAGG
CATGCTGGGGAGCGGCCGCAGGAACCCCTAGTGATGGAGTTGGCCACTCCCTCTCTGCGCGCTCGCTCGC
TCACTGAGGCCGGGCGACCAAAGGTCGCCCGACGCCCGGGCTTTGCCCGGGCGGCCTCAGTGAGCGAGCG
AGCGCGCAGCTGCCTGCAGGGGCGCCTGATGCGGTATTTTCTCCTTACGCATCTGTGCGGTATTTCACAC
CGCATA
[95 nt withheld, positions 5957-6051]
T
[46 nt withheld, positions 6053-6098]
C
[141 nt withheld, positions 6100-6240]
CCTTTGACGTTGGAGTCCACGTTCTTT
[37 nt withheld, positions 6268-6304]
ACTCTATCTCGGGCTATTCTTTTGATTTATAAGGGATTTTGCCGATTTCGGTCTATTGGTTAAAAAATGA
GCTGATTTAACAAAAATTTAACGCGAATTTTAACAAAATATTAACGTTTACAATTTTATGGTGCACTCTC
AGTACAATCTGCTCTGATGCCGCATAGTTAAGCCAGCCCCGACACCCGCCAACACCCGCTGACGCGCCCT
GACGGGCTTGTCTGCTCCCGGCATCCGCTTACAGACAAGCTGTGACCGTCTCCGGGAGCTGCATGTGTCA
GAGGTTTTCACCGTCATCACCGAAACGCGCGAGACGAAAGGGCCTCGTGATACGCCTATTTTTATAGGTT
AATGTCATGATAATAATGGTTTCTTAGACGTCAGGTGGCACTTTTCGGGGAAATGTGCGCGGAACCCCTA
TTTGTTTATTTTTCTAAATACATTCAAATATGTATCCGCTCATGAGACAATAACCCTGATAAATGCTTCA
ATAATATTGAAAAAGGAAGAGTATGAGTATTCAACATTTCCGTGTCGCCCTTATTCCCTTTTTTGCGGCA
TTTTGCCTTCCTGTTTTTGCTCACCCAGAAACGCTGGTGAAAGTAAAAGATGCTGAAGATCAGTTGGGTG
CACGAGTGGGTTACATCGAACTGGATCTCAACAGCGGTAAGATCCTTGAGAGTTTTCGCCCCGAAGAACG
TTTTCCAATGATGAGCACTTTTAAAGTTCTGCTATGTGGCGCGGTATTATCCCGTATTGACGCCGGGCAA
GAGCAACTCGGTCGCCGCATACACTATTCTCAGAATGACTTGGTTGAGTACTCACCAGTCACAGAAAAGC
ATCTTACGGATGGCATGACAGTAAGAGAATTATGCAGTGCTGCCATAACCATGAGTGATAACACTGCGGC
CAACTTACTTCTGACAACGATCGGAGGACCGAAGGAGCTAACCGCTTTTTTGCACAACATGGGGGATCAT
GTAACTCGCCTTGATCGTTGGGAACCGGAGCTGAATGAAGCCATACCAAACGACGAGCGTGACACCACGA
TGCCTGTAGCAATGGCAACAACGTTGCGCAAACTATTAACTGGCGAACTACTTACTCTAGCTTCCCGGCA
ACAATTAATAGACTGGATGGAGGCGGATAAAGTTGCAGGACCACTTCTGCGCTCGGCCCTTCCGGCTGGC
TGGTTTATTGCTGATAAATCTGGAGCCGGTGAGCGTGGAAGCCGCGGTATCATTGCAGCACTGGGGCCAG
ATGGTAAGCCCTCCCGTATCGTAGTTATCTACACGACGGGGAGTCAGGCAACTATGGATGAACGAAATAG
ACAGATCGCTGAGATAGGTGCCTCACTGATTAAGCATTGGTAACTGTCAGACCAAGTTTACTCATATATA
CTTTAGATTGATTTAAAACTTCATTTTTAATTTAAAAGGATCTAGGTGAAGATCCTTTTTGATAATCTCA
TGACCAAAATCCCTTAACGTGAGTTTTCGTTCCACTGAGCGTCAGACCCCGTAGAAAAGATCAAAGGATC
TTCTTGAGATCCTTTTTTTCTGCGCGTAATCTGCTGCTTGCAAACAAAAAAACCACCGCTACCAGCGGTG
GTTTGTTTGCCGGATCAAGAGCTACCAACTCTTTTTCCGAAGGTAACTGGCTTCAGCAGAGCGCAGATAC
CAAATACTGTTCTTCTAGTGTAGCCGTAGTTAGGCCACCACTTCAAGAACTCTGTAGCACCGCCTACATA
CCTCGCTCTGCTAATCCTGTTACCAGTGGCTGCTGCCAGTGGCGATAAGTCGTGTCTTACCGGGTTGGAC
TCAAGACGATAGTTACCGGATAAGGCGCAGCGGTCGGGCTGAACGGGGGGTTCGTGCACACAGCCCAGCT
TGGAGCGAACGACCTACACCGAACTGAGATACCTACAGCGTGAGCTATGAGAAAGCGCCACGCTTCCCGA
AGGGAGAAAGGCGGACAGGTATCCGGTAAGCGGCAGGGTCGGAACAGGAGAGCGCACGAGGGAGCTTCCA
GGGGGAAACGCCTGGTATCTTTATAGTCCTGTCGGGTTTCGCCACCTCTGACTTGAGCGTCGATTTTTGT
GATGCTCGTCAGGGGGGCGGAGCCTATGGAAAAACGCCAGCAACGCGGCCTTTTTACGGTTCCTGGCCTT
TTGCTGGCCTTTTGCTCACATGT
Features (pLannotate 1.2.2; 18 found; start..end, strand, type, name):
      1..241     +  promoter       U6 promoter: RNA polymerase III promoter for human U6 snRNA
    271..346     +  misc_RNA       gRNA scaffold: guide RNA scaffold for the Streptococcus pyogenes CRISPR/Cas9 system
    353..396     +  misc_RNA       gRNA scaffold (fragment): guide RNA scaffold for the Streptococcus pyogenes CRISPR/Cas9 system
    443..728     +  enhancer       CMV enhancer: human cytomegalovirus immediate early enhancer; contains an 18-bp deletion relative to the standard CMV enhancer
    730..996     +  promoter       chicken β-actin promoter: No description available
    997..1224    +  intron         hybrid intron: hybrid between chicken β-actin (CBA) and minute virus of mice (MMV) introns (Gray et al., 2011)
   1362..2963    +  CDS            Cas9(N): N-terminal portion of Streptococcus pyogenes Cas9 (Zetsche et al., 2015)
   2964..5462    +  CDS            Cas9(C): C-terminal portion of Streptococcus pyogenes Cas9 (Zetsche et al., 2015)
   5463..5510    +  CDS            nucleoplasmin NLS: bipartite nuclear localization signal from nucleoplasmin
   5544..5655    +  polyA_signal   bGH poly(A) signal: bovine growth hormone polyadenylation signal
   5760..5900    +  repeat_region  AAV2 ITR: inverted terminal repeat of adeno-associated virus serotype 2 inverted
   5905..5956    -  misc_feature   bom (fragment): basis of mobility region from pBR322
   5975..6430    +  rep_origin     f1 ori (sequence partly withheld): f1 bacteriophage origin of replication; arrow indicates direction of (+) strand synthesis
   6431..6480    -  misc_feature   bom (fragment): basis of mobility region from pBR322
   6582..6617    -  CDS            rop (fragment): Rop protein, which maintains plasmids at low copy number; rop
   6712..6816    +  promoter       AmpR promoter: bla
   6817..7677    +  CDS            AmpR: β-lactamase; bla; confers resistance to ampicillin, carbenicillin, and related antibiotics
   7848..8436    +  rep_origin     ori: high-copy-number ColE1/pMB1/pBR322/pUC origin of replication
