[The description below was written by a language model from this plasmid's Addgene catalogue record and pLannotate feature annotations shown in this document.]
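Description:
pX330 - LRR1 Terminal CRISPR is an all-in-one mammalian CRISPR/Cas9 expression plasmid of about 8.5 kb, built on the pX330 backbone. It delivers both Streptococcus pyogenes Cas9 and a single guide RNA directed at the N-terminal region of the human LRR1 gene. It is propagated in E. coli as a high-copy plasmid through a ColE1/pUC-type origin and selected with ampicillin through the β-lactamase gene. An f1 phage origin and short pBR322-derived bom and rop fragments are also annotated in the backbone, along with a single AAV2 inverted terminal repeat downstream of the Cas9 cassette. With only one ITR annotated, the record gives no indication that the plasmid is meant for AAV packaging.

Two expression units sit in tandem. A human U6 RNA polymerase III promoter drives the guide RNA. The 20-nt LRR1 spacer was inserted between BbsI sites that were destroyed during cloning, placing it directly upstream of the S. pyogenes gRNA scaffold. A partial second scaffold fragment is annotated just after the first.

Cas9 is expressed from a hybrid promoter made of the CMV enhancer, the chicken β-actin promoter and a hybrid CBA/MVM intron. The catalogue's "Chicken Beta-actin" promoter entry therefore refers to the nuclease rather than the guide. The Cas9 coding sequence is annotated as contiguous N- and C-terminal portions that together form the full-length nuclease. It ends in a nucleoplasmin bipartite nuclear localization signal and a bovine growth hormone polyadenylation signal.

On transfection into human cells, the plasmid should direct a Cas9 cut near the start of the LRR1 coding sequence. The associated work concerns replisome disassembly in human cells. The record does not describe any donor template or what modification, if any, was introduced at the site, and the plasmid carries no mammalian selection marker or reporter.
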