Addgene plasmid #221705: pX330 - LRR1 Terminal CRISPR
Purpose: Cas9 targeting plasmid with gRNA specific for LRR1 N-terminus
Depositing lab: Aga Gambus. Depositing organization: University of Birmingham. Publication: Characterizing replisome disassembly in human cells. Jones RM, Ruiz JH, Scaramuzza S, Nath S, Liu C, Henklewska M, Natsume T, Bristow RG, Romero F, Kanemaki MT, Gambus A. iScience. 2024 Jun 12;27(7):110260. doi: 10.1016/j.isci.2024.110260. eCollection 2024 Jul 19. PubMed 39055910.
Backbone
  Vector backbone: pX330
  Backbone size w/o insert (bp): 8500
  Total vector size (bp): 8500
  Vector type: CRISPR
Growth in bacteria
  Bacterial resistance: Ampicillin, 100 μg/mL
  Growth temperature: 37°C
  Growth strain: DH5alpha
  Copy number: High Copy
Gene/Insert
  Gene/Insert name: TGTAGCTTCATCTCGCCCAA (alt name: LRR1 N-terminal gRNA sequence)
  Species: H. sapiens (human)
  Insert size (bp): 20
  Promoter: Chicken Beta-actin
  Cloning method: Restriction Enzyme; 5′ cloning site BbsI (destroyed during cloning); 3′ cloning site BbsI (destroyed during cloning)
  Sequencing primers: 5′ ACTATCATATGCTTACCGTAAC
Terms and licenses: Academic/Nonprofit Terms; Industry Terms: Not Available to Industry
How to cite: pX330 - LRR1 Terminal CRISPR was a gift from Aga Gambus (Addgene plasmid # 221705 ; http://n2t.net/addgene:221705 ; RRID:Addgene_221705)
